>Addgene plasmid #211069 | pNLF1-C_DDB2:1-427 | addgene full sequence | sequence record 425948 | Addgene NGS Result
TCAATATTGGCCATTAGCCATATTATTCATTGGTTATATAGCATAAATCAATATTGGCTATTGGCCATTG
CATACGTTGTATCTATATCATAATATGTACATTTATATTGGCTCATGTCCAATATGACCGCCATGTTGGC
ATTGATTATTGACTAGTTATTAATAGTAATCAATTACGGGGTCATTAGTTCATAGCCCATATATGGAGTT
CCGCGTTACATAACTTACGGTAAATGGCCCGCCTGGCTGACCGCCCAACGACCCCCGCCCATTGACGTCA
ATAATGACGTATGTTCCCATAGTAACGCCAATAGGGACTTTCCATTGACGTCAATGGGTGGAGTATTTAC
GGTAAACTGCCCACTTGGCAGTACATCAAGTGTATCATATGCCAAGTCCGCCCCCTATTGACGTCAATGA
CGGTAAATGGCCCGCCTGGCATTATGCCCAGTACATGACCTTACGGGACTTTCCTACTTGGCAGTACATC
TACGTATTAGTCATCGCTATTACCATGGTGATGCGGTTTTGGCAGTACACCAATGGGCGTGGATAGCGGT
TTGACTCACGGGGATTTCCAAGTCTCCACCCCATTGACGTCAATGGGAGTTTGTTTTGGCACCAAAATCA
ACGGGACTTTCCAAAATGTCGTAATAACCCCGCCCCGTTGACGCAAATGGGCGGTAGGCGTGTACGGTGG
GAGGTCTATATAAGCAGAGCTGGTTTAGTGAACCGTCAGATCACTAGAAGCTTTATTGCGGTAGTTTATC
ACAGTTAAATTGCTAACGCAGTCAGTGCTTCTGACACAACAGTCTCGAACTTAAGCTGCAGAAGTTGGTC
GTGAGGCACTGGGCAGGTAAGTATCAAGGTTACAAGACAGGTTTAAGGAGACCAATAGAAACTGGGCTTG
TCGAGACAGAGAAGACTCTTGCGTTTCTGATAGGCACCTATTGGTCTTACTGACATCCACTTTGCCTTTC
TCTCCACAGGTGTCCACTCCCAGTTCAATTACAGCTCTTAAGGCTAGAGTATTAATACGACTCACTATAG
GGCTAGCAAAGCGATCGCTTCCGAATTCGCCACCATGGCTCCCAAGAAACGCCCAGAAACCCAGAAGACC
TCCGAGATTGTATTACGCCCCAGGAACAAGAGGAGCAGGAGTCCCCTGGAGCTGGAGCCCGAGGCCAAGA
AGCTCTGTGCGAAGGGCTCCGGTCCTAGCAGAAGATGTGACTCAGACTGCCTCTGGGTGGGGCTGGCTGG
CCCACAGATCCTGCCACCATGCCGCAGCATCGTCAGGACCCTCCACCAGCATAAGCTGGGCAGAGCTTCC
TGGCCATCTGTCCAGCAGGGGCTCCAGCAGTCCTTTTTGCACACTCTGGATTCTTACCGGATATTACAAA
AGGCTGCCCCCTTTGACAGGAGGGCTACATCCTTGGCGTGGCACCCAACTCACCCCAGCACCGTGGCTGT
GGGTTCCAAAGGGGGAGATATCATGCTCTGGAATTTTGGCATCAAGGACAAACCCACCTTCATCAAAGGG
ATTGGAGCTGGAGGGAGCATCACTGGGCTGAAGTTTAACCCTCTCAATACCAACCAGTTTTACGCCTCCT
CAATGGAGGGAACAACTAGGCTGCAAGACTTTAAAGGCAACATTCTACGAGTTTTTGCCAGCTCAGACAC
CATCAACATCTGGTTTTGTAGCCTGGATGTGTCTGCTAGTAGCCGAATGGTGGTCACAGGAGACAACGTG
GGGAACGTGATCCTGCTGAACATGGACGGCAAAGAGCTTTGGAATCTCAGAATGCACAAAAAGAAAGTGA
CGCATGTGGCCCTGAACCCATGCTGTGATTGGTTCCTGGCCACAGCCTCCGTAGATCAAACAGTGAAAAT
TTGGGACCTGCGCCAGGTTAGAGGGAAAGCCAGCTTCCTCTACTCGCTGCCGCACAGGCATCCTGTCAAC
GCAGCTTGTTTCAGTCCCGATGGAGCCCGGCTCCTGACCACGGACCAGAAGAGCGAGATCCGAGTTTACT
CTGCTTCCCAGTGGGACTGCCCCCTGGGCCTGATCCCGCACCCTCACCGTCACTTCCAGCACCTCACACC
TATCAAGGCAGCCTGGCATCCTCGCTACAACCTCATTGTTGTGGGCCGATACCCAGATCCTAATTTCAAA
AGTTGTACCCCTTATGAATTGAGGACGATCGACGTGTTCGATGGAAACTCAGGGAAGATGATGTGTCAGC
TCTATGACCCAGAATCTTCTGGCATCAGTTCGCTTAATGAATTCAATCCCATGGGGGACACGCTGGCCTC
TGCAATGGGTTACCACATTCTCATCTGGAGCCAGGAGGAAGCCAGGACACGGAAGTCTAGATTTGGGCCC
AATTCCTGCAGGCGAGCTCTCGGCTCGAGCGGCGTCTTCACACTCGAAGATTTCGTTGGGGACTGGCGAC
AGACAGCCGGCTACAACCTGGACCAAGTCCTTGAACAGGGAGGTGTGTCCAGTTTGTTTCAGAATCTCGG
GGTGTCCGTAACTCCGATCCAAAGGATTGTCCTGAGCGGTGAAAATGGGCTGAAGATCGACATCCATGTC
ATCATCCCGTATGAAGGTCTGAGCGGCGACCAAATGGGCCAGATCGAAAAAATTTTTAAGGTGGTGTACC
CTGTGGATGATCATCACTTTAAGGTGATCCTGCACTATGGCACACTGGTAATCGACGGGGTTACGCCGAA
CATGATCGACTATTTCGGACGGCCGTATGAAGGCATCGCCGTGTTCGACGGCAAAAAGATCACTGTAACA
GGGACCCTGTGGAACGGCAACAAAATTATCGACGAGCGCCTGATCAACCCCGACGGCTCCCTGCTGTTCC
GAGTAACCATCAACGGAGTGACCGGCTGGCGGCTGTGCGAACGCATTCTGGCGTAAGGCCGCGACTCTAG
GGCATGCAAGCTGATCCGGCTGCTAACAAAGCCCGAAAGGAAGCTGAGTTGGCTGCTGCCACCGCTGAGC
AATAACTAGCATAACCCCTTGGGGCGGCCGCTTCGAGCAGACATGATAAGATACATTGATGAGTTTGGAC
AAACCACAACTAGAATGCAGTGAAAAAAATGCTTTATTTGTGAAATTTGTGATGCTATTGCTTTATTTGT
AACCATTATAAGCTGCAATAAACAAGTTAACAACAACAATTGCATTCATTTTATGTTTCAGGTTCAGGGG
GAGATGTGGGAGGTTTTTTTAAGCAAGTAAAACCTCTACAAATGTGGTAAAATCGAATTTTAACAAAATA
TTAACGCTTACAATTTCCTGATGCGGTATTTTCTCCTTACGCATCTGTGCGGTATTTCACACCGCATACG
CGGATCTGCGCAGCACCATGGCCTGAAATAACCTCTGAAAGAGGAACTTGGTTAGGTACCTTCTGAGGCG
GAAAGAACCAGCTGTGGAATGTGTGTCAGTTAGGGTGTGGAAAGTCCCCAGGCTCCCCAGCAGGCAGAAG
TATGCAAAGCATGCATCTCAATTAGTCAGCAACCAGGTGTGGAAAGTCCCCAGGCTCCCCAGCAGGCAGA
AGTATGCAAAGCATGCATCTCAATTAGTCAGCAACCATAGTCCCGCCCCTAACTCCGCCCATCCCGCCCC
TAACTCCGCCCAGTTCCGCCCATTCTCCGCCCCATGGCTGACTAATTTTTTTTATTTATGCAGAGGCCGA
GGCCGCCTCGGCCTCTGAGCTATTCCAGAAGTAGTGAGGAGGCTTTTTTGGAGGCCTAGGCTTTTGCAAA
AAGCTCGATTCTTCTGACACTAGCGCCACCATGAAGAAGCCCGAACTCACCGCTACCAGCGTTGAAAAAT
TTCTCATCGAGAAGTTCGACAGTGTGAGCGACCTGATGCAGTTGTCGGAGGGCGAAGAGAGCCGAGCCTT
CAGCTTCGATGTCGGCGGACGCGGCTATGTACTGCGGGTGAATAGCTGCGCTGATGGCTTCTACAAAGAC
CGCTACGTGTACCGCCACTTCGCCAGCGCTGCACTACCCATCCCCGAAGTGTTGGACATCGGCGAGTTCA
GCGAGAGCCTGACATACTGCATCAGTAGACGCGCCCAAGGCGTTACTCTCCAAGACCTCCCCGAAACAGA
GCTGCCTGCTGTGTTACAGCCTGTCGCCGAAGCTATGGATGCTATTGCCGCCGCCGACCTCAGTCAAACC
AGCGGCTTCGGCCCATTCGGGCCCCAAGGCATCGGCCAGTACACAACCTGGCGGGATTTCATTTGCGCCA
TTGCTGATCCCCATGTCTACCACTGGCAGACCGTGATGGACGACACCGTGTCCGCCAGCGTAGCTCAAGC
CCTGGACGAACTGATGCTGTGGGCCGAAGACTGTCCCGAGGTGCGCCACCTCGTCCATGCCGACTTCGGC
AGCAACAACGTCCTGACCGACAACGGCCGCATCACCGCCGTAATCGACTGGTCCGAAGCTATGTTCGGGG
ACAGTCAGTACGAGGTGGCCAACATCTTCTTCTGGCGGCCCTGGCTGGCTTGCATGGAGCAGCAGACTCG
CTACTTCGAGCGCCGGCATCCCGAGCTGGCCGGCAGCCCTCGTCTGCGAGCCTACATGCTGCGCATCGGC
CTGGATCAGCTCTACCAGAGCCTCGTGGACGGCAACTTCGACGATGCTGCCTGGGCTCAAGGCCGCTGCG
ATGCCATCGTCCGCAGCGGGGCCGGCACCGTCGGTCGCACACAAATCGCTCGCCGGAGCGCAGCCGTATG
GACCGACGGCTGCGTCGAGGTGCTGGCCGACAGCGGCAACCGCCGGCCCAGTACACGACCGCGCGCTAAG
GAGGTAGGTCGAGTTTAGACTCTAGCCATCACGATGGCCGCAATAAAATATCTTTATTTTCATTACATCT
GTGTGTTGGTTTTTTGTGTGAATCGATAGCGATAAGGATCCTCTTTGCGCTTGCGTTTTCCCTTGTCCAG
ATAGCCCAGTAGCTGACATTCATCCGGGGTCAGCACCGTTTCTGCGGACTGGCTTTCTACGTAATGGTTT
CTTAGACGTCAGGTGGCACTTTTCGGGGAAATGTGCGCGGAACCCCTATTTGTTTATTTTTCTAAATACA
TTCAAATATGTATCCGCTCATGAGACAATAACCCTGATAAATGCTTCAATAATATTGAAAAAGGAAGAGT
ATGAGTATTCAACATTTCCGTGTCGCCCTTATTCCCTTTTTTGCGGCATTTTGCCTTCCTGTTTTTGCTC
ACCCAGAAACGCTGGTGAAAGTAAAAGATGCTGAAGATCAGTTGGGTGCACGAGTGGGTTACATCGAACT
GGATCTCAACAGCGGTAAGATCCTTGAGAGTTTTCGCCCCGAAGAACGTTTTCCAATGATGAGCACTTTC
AAAGTTCTGCTATGTGGCGCGGTATTATCCCGTATTGACGCCGGGCAAGAGCAACTCGGTCGCCGCATAC
ACTATTCTCAGAATGACTTGGTTGAGTACTCACCAGTCACAGAAAAGCATCTTACGGATGGCATGACAGT
AAGAGAATTATGCAGTGCTGCCATAACCATGAGTGATAACACTGCGGCCAACTTACTTCTGACAACTATC
GGAGGACCGAAGGAGCTAACCGCTTTTTTGCACAACATGGGGGATCATGTAACTCGCCTTGATCGTTGGG
AACCGGAGCTGAATGAAGCCATACCAAACGACGAGCGTGACACCACGATGCCTGTAGCAATGGCAACAAC
GTTGCGCAAACTATTAACTGGCGAACTACTTACTCTAGCTTCCCGGCAACAATTAATAGACTGGATGGAG
GCGGATAAAGTTGCAGGACCACTTCTGCGCTCGGCCCTTCCGGCTGGCTGGTTTATTGCTGATAAATCTG
GAGCCGGTGAGCGTGGGTCTCGCGGTATCATTGCAGCACTGGGGCCAGATGGTAAGCCCTCCCGTATCGT
AGTTATCTACACGACGGGGAGTCAGGCAACTATGGATGAACGAAATAGACAGATCGCTGAGATAGGTGCC
TCACTGATTAAGCATTGGTAATTCGAAATGACCGACCAAGCGACGCCCAACCGGTATCAGCTCACTCAAA
GGCGGTAATACGGTTATCCACAGAATCAGGGGATAACGCAGGAAAGAACATGTGAGCAAAAGGCCAGCAA
AAGGCCAGGAACCGTAAAAAGGCCGCGTTGCTGGCGTTTTTCCATAGGCTCCGCCCCCCTGACGAGCATC
ACAAAAATCGACGCTCAAGTCAGAGGTGGCGAAACCCGACAGGACTATAAAGATACCAGGCGTTTCCCCC
TGGAAGCTCCCTCGTGCGCTCTCCTGTTCCGACCCTGCCGCTTACCGGATACCTGTCCGCCTTTCTCCCT
TCGGGAAGCGTGGCGCTTTCTCATAGCTCACGCTGTAGGTATCTCAGTTCGGTGTAGGTCGTTCGCTCCA
AGCTGGGCTGTGTGCACGAACCCCCCGTTCAGCCCGACCGCTGCGCCTTATCCGGTAACTATCGTCTTGA
GTCCAACCCGGTAAGACACGACTTATCGCCACTGGCAGCAGCCACTGGTAACAGGATTAGCAGAGCGAGG
TATGTAGGCGGTGCTACAGAGTTCTTGAAGTGGTGGCCTAACTACGGCTACACTAGAAGGACAGTATTTG
GTATCTGCGCTCTGCTGAAGCCAGTTACCTTCGGAAAAAGAGTTGGTAGCTCTTGATCCGGCAAACAAAC
CACCGCTGGTAGCGGTGGTTTTTTTGTTTGCAAGCAGCAGATTACGCGCAGAAAAAAAGGATTTCAAGAA
GATCCTTTGATCTTTTCTACGGGGTCTGACGCTCAGTGGAACGAAAACTCACGTTAAGGGATTTTGGTCA
TGAGATTATCAAAAAGGATCTTCACCTAGATCCTTTTATAGTCCGGAAATACAGGAACGCACGCTGGATG
GCCCTTCGCTGGGATGGTGAAACCATGAAAAATGGCAGCTTCAGTGGATTAAGTGGGGGTAATGTGGCCT
GTACCCTCTGGTTGCATAGGTATTCATACGGTTAAAATTTATCAGGCGCGATTGCGGCAGTTTTTCGGGT
GGTTTGTTGCCATTTTTACCTGTCTGCTGCCGTGATCGCGCTGAACGCGTTTTAGCGGTGCGTACAATTA
AGGGATTATGGTAAATCCACTTACTGTCTGCCCTCGTAGCCATCGAGATAAACCGCAGTACTCCGGCCAC
GATGCGTCCGGCGTAGAGGATCGAGATCT
Features (pLannotate 1.2.2; 20 found; start..end, strand, type, name):
    140..517     +  enhancer       CMV enhancer: human cytomegalovirus immediate early enhancer
    519..718     +  promoter       CMV promoter: human cytomegalovirus (CMV) immediate early promoter
    857..989     +  intron         chimeric intron: chimera between introns from human β-globin and immunoglobulin heavy chain genes
   1033..1051    +  promoter       T7 promoter: promoter for bacteriophage T7 RNA polymerase
   1085..2365    +  CDS            DDB2: DDB2_HUMAN - Experimental evidence at protein level: Swiss-Prot protein existence level 1. [Isoform D2]: Inhibits UV-damaged DNA repair. From Homo sapiens (Human).
   2414..2926    +  CDS            Nluc: NanoLuc® luciferase human codon-optimized
   2959..3008    +  CDS            SET1 (fragment): solubility-enhancement tag derived from T7 phage gene 10B
   3016..3035    +  terminator     T7 terminator (fragment): transcription terminator for bacteriophage T7 RNA polymerase
   3057..3178    -  polyA_signal   SV40 poly(A) signal: SV40 polyadenylation signal
   3201..3269    -  CDS            large T antigen (fragment): large T antigen from SV40 (simian virus 40)
   3274..3306    +  rep_origin     M13 ori (fragment): M13 bacteriophage origin of replication; arrow indicates direction of (+) strand synthesis
   3307..3358    -  misc_feature   bom (fragment): basis of mobility region from pBR322
   3423..3780    +  promoter       SV40 promoter: SV40 enhancer and early promoter
   3811..4833    +  CDS            hph: KHYB_ECOLX - Experimental evidence at protein level: Swiss-Prot protein existence level 1. The aminoglycoside phosphotransferases achieve inactivation of their antibiotic substrates by phosphorylation. Only phosphorylates hygromycin and closely related compounds such as demethyl analogs and destomycin. From Escherichia coli.
   4872..4920    +  polyA_signal   poly(A) signal: synthetic polyadenylation signal
   4941..5033    -  CDS            tnpA (fragment): TN5P_ECOLX - Also known as tnp. Experimental evidence at protein level: Swiss-Prot protein existence level 1. Mediates transposition of transposon Tn5 by a 'cut and paste' mechanism. First, the monomeric transposase binds the 19 bp inverted DNA repeats flanking the transposon. Then, dimerization of the DNA- bound transposase creates a synaptic DNA complex. After nicking of the first DNA strand, excision of the transposon proceeds through a series of intermediates. The transposase then mediates the insertion of the transposon at a new site by strand transfer. The activity of the wild- type tran
   5076..5180    +  promoter       AmpR promoter: bla
   5181..6041    +  CDS            AmpR: β-lactamase; bla; confers resistance to ampicillin, carbenicillin, and related antibiotics
   6199..6787    -  rep_origin     ori: high-copy-number ColE1/pMB1/pBR322/pUC origin of replication
   6903..7186    +  misc_feature   cer region: ColE1-derived recombination site that helps to maintain plasmids as monomers
