[The description below was written by a language model from this plasmid's Addgene catalogue record and pLannotate feature annotations shown in this document.]
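Description:
pNLF1-C_DDB2:1-427 is a mammalian expression plasmid built on the Promega pNLF1-C backbone, designed to produce full-length, wild-type human DDB2 (residues M1–K427; also known as XPE or UV-DDB2) fused at its C terminus to NanoLuc luciferase. The sequenced record is about 7.2 kb. In bacteria it is maintained through a high-copy ColE1/pUC-type origin and selected with ampicillin via the β-lactamase gene; a ColE1 cer region is also annotated, a site that helps keep plasmids resolved as monomers. For selection of transfected mammalian cells, an SV40 enhancer/early promoter drives the hygromycin phosphotransferase gene (hph), followed by a synthetic polyadenylation signal.

The expression cassette begins with the CMV immediate-early enhancer and promoter, followed by a chimeric β-globin/immunoglobulin intron that typically improves transcript processing and expression. A T7 promoter sits just upstream of the coding region, which could allow in vitro transcription. The 1,281 bp DDB2 open reading frame, derived from a Mammalian Gene Collection clone and inserted by ligation-independent cloning between retained EcoRI and XbaI sites, is joined through a short linker to the human codon-optimised NanoLuc sequence, and an SV40 poly(A) signal is annotated downstream. Several small annotated fragments (SET1, T7 terminator, large T antigen, M13 ori, bom, tnpA) appear to be partial matches or backbone remnants rather than functional parts.

DDB2 is a WD40-repeat protein involved in recognising UV-damaged DNA, and the plasmid comes from a study evaluating the ligandability of WD40 proteins. The bright, compact NanoLuc tag suits luminescence-based readouts in cells, such as energy-transfer assays, although the record does not specify the assay used.
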