Addgene plasmid #211069: pNLF1-C_DDB2:1-427
Purpose: Mammalian expression of full-length human DDB2. C-terminal NanoLuc luciferase tag.
Depositing lab: Cheryl Arrowsmith. Depositing organization: University of Toronto. Publication: A Target Class Ligandability Evaluation of WD40 Repeat-Containing Proteins. Ackloo S, Li F, Szewczyk M, Seitova A, Loppnau P, Zeng H, Xu J, Ahmad S, Arnautova YA, Baghaie AJ, Beldar S, Bolotokova A, Centrella PA, Chau I, Clark MA, Cuozzo JW, Dehghani-Tafti S, Disch JS, Dong A, Dumas A, Feng JA, Ghiabi P, Gibson E, Gilmer J, Goldman B, Green SR, Guie MA, Guilinger JP, Harms N, Herasymenko O, Houliston S, Hutchinson A, Kearnes S, Keefe AD, Kimani SW, Kramer T, Kutera M, Kwak HA, Lento C, Li Y, Liu J, Loup J, Machado RAC, Mulhern CJ, Perveen S, Righetto GL, Riley P, Shrestha S, Sigel EA, Silva M, Sintchak MD, Slakman BL, Taylor RD, Thompson J, Torng W, Underkoffler C, von Rechenberg M, Walsh RT, Watson I, Wilson DJ, Wolf E, Yadav M, Yazdi AK, Zhang J, Zhang Y, Santhakumar V, Edwards AM, Barsyte-Lovejoy D, Schapira M, Brown PJ, Halabelian L, Arrowsmith CH. J Med Chem. 2025 Jan 23;68(2):1092-1112. doi: 10.1021/acs.jmedchem.4c02010. Epub 2024 Nov 4. PubMed 39495097.
Backbone
  Vector backbone: pNLF1-C
  Backbone manufacturer: Promega
  Vector type: Mammalian Expression
  Selectable markers: Hygromycin
Growth in bacteria
  Bacterial resistance: Ampicillin, 100 μg/mL
  Growth temperature: 37°C
  Growth strain: DH5alpha
  Copy number: High Copy
Gene/Insert
  Gene/Insert name: DDB2:M1-K427
  Species: H. sapiens (human)
  Insert size (bp): 1281
  Mutation: wild type
  Entrez Gene: DDB2 (a.k.a. DDBB, UV-DDB2, XPE)
  Promoter: CMV
  Tag / fusion protein: NanoLuc luciferase (C terminal on insert)
  Cloning method: Ligation Independent Cloning
  Sequencing primers: 5′ ttacagctcttaaggctagag; 3′ agccggctgtctgtcgccag
Resource information
  A portion of this plasmid was derived from a plasmid made by: Mammalian Gene Collection (BC000093)
Terms and licenses: Academic/Nonprofit Terms; Industry Terms: Not Available to Industry
Depositor comments: 5' Cloning Site: EcoR1 (not destroyed), 3' Cloning Site: Xba1 (not destroyed). C terminal tag: srfgpnscrralgssgvftledfvgdwrqtagynldqvleqggvsslfqnlgvsvtpiqrivlsgenglkidihviipyeglsgdqmgqiekifkvvypvddhhfkvilhygtlvidgvtpnmidyfgrpyegiavfdgkkitvtgtlwngnkiiderlinpdgsllfrvtingvtgwrlcerila.
How to cite: pNLF1-C_DDB2:1-427 was a gift from Cheryl Arrowsmith (Addgene plasmid # 211069 ; http://n2t.net/addgene:211069 ; RRID:Addgene_211069)
