>Addgene plasmid #211069 | pNLF1-C_DDB2:1-427 | depositor partial sequence | sequence record 411618 | Insert sequence
ATGGCTCCCAAGAAACGCCCAGAAACCCAGAAGACCTCCGAGATTGTATTACGCCCCAGGAACAAGAGGA
GCAGGAGTCCCCTGGAGCTGGAGCCCGAGGCCAAGAAGCTCTGTGCGAAGGGCTCCGGTCCTAGCAGAAG
ATGTGACTCAGACTGCCTCTGGGTGGGGCTGGCTGGCCCACAGATCCTGCCACCATGCCGCAGCATCGTC
AGGACCCTCCACCAGCATAAGCTGGGCAGAGCTTCCTGGCCATCTGTCCAGCAGGGGCTCCAGCAGTCCT
TTTTGCACACTCTGGATTCTTACCGGATATTACAAAAGGCTGCCCCCTTTGACAGGAGGGCTACATCCTT
GGCGTGGCACCCAACTCACCCCAGCACCGTGGCTGTGGGTTCCAAAGGGGGAGATATCATGCTCTGGAAT
TTTGGCATCAAGGACAAACCCACCTTCATCAAAGGGATTGGAGCTGGAGGGAGCATCACTGGGCTGAAGT
TTAACCCTCTCAATACCAACCAGTTTTACGCCTCCTCAATGGAGGGAACAACTAGGCTGCAAGACTTTAA
AGGCAACATTCTACGAGTTTTTGCCAGCTCAGACACCATCAACATCTGGTTTTGTAGCCTGGATGTGTCT
GCTAGTAGCCGAATGGTGGTCACAGGAGACAACGTGGGGAACGTGATCCTGCTGAACATGGACGGCAAAG
AGCTTTGGAATCTCAGAATGCACAAAAAGAAAGTGACGCATGTGGCCCTGAACCCATGCTGTGATTGGTT
CCTGGCCACAGCCTCCGTAGATCAAACAGTGAAAATTTGGGACCTGCGCCAGGTTAGAGGGAAAGCCAGC
TTCCTCTACTCGCTGCCGCACAGGCATCCTGTCAACGCAGCTTGTTTCAGTCCCGATGGAGCCCGGCTCC
TGACCACGGACCAGAAGAGCGAGATCCGAGTTTACTCTGCTTCCCAGTGGGACTGCCCCCTGGGCCTGAT
CCCGCACCCTCACCGTCACTTCCAGCACCTCACACCTATCAAGGCAGCCTGGCATCCTCGCTACAACCTC
ATTGTTGTGGGCCGATACCCAGATCCTAATTTCAAAAGTTGTACCCCTTATGAATTGAGGACGATCGACG
TGTTCGATGGAAACTCAGGGAAGATGATGTGTCAGCTCTATGACCCAGAATCTTCTGGCATCAGTTCGCT
TAATGAATTCAATCCCATGGGGGACACGCTGGCCTCTGCAATGGGTTACCACATTCTCATCTGGAGCCAG
GAGGAAGCCAGGACACGGAAG
